>Addgene plasmid #180351 | pTRIP TRE BI_SEPT9_i1-14-GFP11_SEPT9_i1-14-GFP10 | addgene full sequence | sequence record 357912 | Addgene NGS Result
TTGGCTGATACGCGTACGTCGGCAGTGAAAAAAATGCTTTATTTGTGAAATTTGTGATGCTATTGCTTTA
TTTGTAACCATTATAAGCTGCAATAAACAAGTTAACAACAACAATTGCATTCATTTTATGTTTCAGGTTC
AGGGGGAGGTGTGGGAGGTTTTTTAAAGCAAGTAAAACCTCTACAAATGTGGTATGGCTGATTATGATCC
TCTAGATTAGGAGGCGTCGGTGATGCCGGCGGCGGTCACGTACTCCAGCAGCACCATGTGGTCGCGCTTC
TCTCCGGAGGACCCACCACCTCCAGAGCCACCGCCACCATCGATCATCTCTGGGGCTTCTGGCTCCTTCT
CCTCCACGCCGTTGGCCATGGCGCTGCTGCCCTCGTTGAGGCGCTTCACACGGTACGCCTCGAAGTGGAT
GCTGCTGGTGATGTCCTTGATGTTCTGCATGTGCGTCCTGATGAGAAGGTCCCGCAGGTAGGCAAACTCA
CAGTGTGTGGTGTTTTCAACTTCGATGGTACCCCACTTGGTCTTCCTCCCAAGGATCCTCTTGCCGTTGA
CCTGGTACTCGTGGTCACTGCCCACCACAGCAAATGGGATCATCTCCCGGAACTTCTCGTTCACCAGCCG
GTCCTCCGAGTCCTCATCAAATTCCTTCTGGGGGTACACGTCGATGCCGTTGGACAGCAGGTCTGCGGTG
ATCCGCTGTTTGAAGTGGACCCTCTCCTCCAGGGTGAGTGTGTCCGCCTTGGCGATGACAGGGACGATGT
TGACCACCTTGCTCAGGCGTTTCATAAACTCGATGTCCAGGGGCCTGAGGGAGTGGCCGGTGGCGGGGAT
GAAGTAGAGGCAGCAGTGGACGCGGGTGTCCGGGATGCGCTTCTTGCGGTTGATGTTGACCTCCTCCTGC
AGGTATTTCTCGTACTGGTCATTGATGAACTTCATGATGGGCTGCCAGCAGTTCTCGTTGTTGATGTGGT
CCCCGAACCCTGGTGTGTCAATCACTGTCAGCTTCATCCGGACGCCTTTCTCCTCAATATCGTGCGTGAT
GGACTTGATCTCGATGGTCTTGGGGATGCGCTCCTCTGAGGTGGGCTGCACCGACTTCCGGCTGATTTTG
GATTTGAAGAGGGTGTTGATTAAGGTGGATTTACCCAAGCCGCTCTGCCCGACCACCATGATGTTGAACT
CGAAGCCCTGCTTCATGGCCTTCCGGCGCATCTGCTCCAGGATGGAGTCAATCCCCACGTAGCCGAAGTC
CACCGGGGCCTTCTCGTTCCGTGATGCAGGCGCCTGCTTGAGCCCGGCATCTCTGGGGGTGTCGGCCATG
TCGCCAACGCAGCTGGGAGCCGCCTCAGTGGCCTCCTGGCTCCGGGGTGTAGCCTCAGCCACAGGGGGCT
GGGGCTTGGGCTCCAGCCTGCTCTGCAGCTGAGACACAGGGGCAGGCTCTGAATTCTCCAAGGTCTGGGC
TGGGCTGGGGGCGGTGGGCGCCTCAGCAGGCTTGGGCATCTGGATCTCCACCCTCTTGGGGGCTGCGTCG
GTGGCAGGGGCAGTGGGCACCTCGGGGACCTTGGAGGCAGGGGGCTCCATCCTCCGGTGGGCTGACTCCT
GGGGTTTGACGATGGTGATCTCCGTCCTCCGAGGGGCCGGTTCTGGCGTCTTGTGGCCCAACACCTCGGC
CCTCTTGAGCCCGAACCGGGACGGGCCGATGGCCCCGGCGTTCTCCACCTGCTTGGACGAGATGTCAATG
GACAGCTCAGTGCGCCGGGACACCGGCTCGGCCGCCTTGGGGCCCGAGAGCTCCACCCTCCGCAGGGACG
CCTTGGGGGAGCGTTGGCTTAGGGAGTCCACATGGCGGGCCGAGGGTTCTGAGTTCTTCACGCCCAGGTC
CTGGAATTTCTGGGTGGAGCTGGCCACAGTGGCTCGGAGTAGGGGAGTCTGGACCCTCCGGGGTGGGGTG
GAGTTGGGTGTCTCGACCTCCTCGACCTCAAAAGATCTTTTTAAGGCTGGGCCACTGGAGTCACCAAGCC
TCCGGAGCCGGCCACTGGAGGTCCGCGTGCCTCCTGAGTAAGACTTCTTCATCATATGACCGGTGAATTC
TCCAGGCGATCTGACGGTTCACTAAACGAGCTCTGCTTATATAGGCCTCCCACCGTACACGCCACCTCGA
CATACTCGAGTTTACTCCCTATCAGTGATAGAGAACGTATGTCGAGTTTACTCCCTATCAGTGATAGAGA
ACGATGTCGAGTTTACTCCCTATCAGTGATAGAGAACGTATGTCGAGTTTACTCCCTATCAGTGATAGAG
AACGTATGTCGAGTTTACTCCCTATCAGTGATAGAGAACGTATGTCGAGTTTATCCCTATCAGTGATAGA
GAACGTATGTCGAGTTTACTCCCTATCAGTGATAGAGAACGTATGTCGAGGTAGGCGTGTACGGTGGGAG
GCCTATATAAGCAGAGCTCGTTTAGTGAACCGTCAGATCGCCTGGAGATTTCGAGCTCGGTACCGCGGAT
GAAGAAGTCTTACTCAGGAGGCACGCGGACCTCCAGTGGCCGGCTCCGGAGGCTTGGTGACTCCAGTGGC
CCAGCCTTAAAAAGATCTTTTGAGGTCGAGGAGGTCGAGACACCCAACTCCACCCCACCCCGGAGGGTCC
AGACTCCCCTACTCCGAGCCACTGTGGCCAGCTCCACCCAGAAATTCCAGGACCTGGGCGTGAAGAACTC
AGAACCCTCGGCCCGCCATGTGGACTCCCTAAGCCAACGCTCCCCCAAGGCGTCCCTGCGGAGGGTGGAG
CTCTCGGGCCCCAAGGCGGCCGAGCCGGTGTCCCGGCGCACTGAGCTGTCCATTGACATCTCGTCCAAGC
AGGTGGAGAACGCCGGGGCCATCGGCCCGTCCCGGTTCGGGCTCAAGAGGGCCGAGGTGTTGGGCCACAA
GACGCCAGAACCGGCCCCTCGGAGGACGGAGATCACCATCGTCAAACCCCAGGAGTCAGCCCACCGGAGG
ATGGAGCCCCCTGCCTCCAAGGTCCCCGAGGTGCCCACTGCCCCTGCCACCGACGCAGCCCCCAAGAGGG
TGGAGATCCAGATGCCCAAGCCTGCTGAGGCGCCCACCGCCCCCAGCCCAGCCCAGACCTTGGAGAATTC
AGAGCCTGCCCCTGTGTCTCAGCTGCAGAGCAGGCTGGAGCCCAAGCCCCAGCCCCCTGTGGCTGAGGCT
ACACCCCGGAGCCAGGAGGCCACTGAGGCGGCTCCCAGCTGCGTTGGCGACATGGCCGACACCCCCAGAG
ATGCCGGGCTCAAGCAGGCGCCTGCATCACGGAACGAGAAGGCCCCGGTGGACTTCGGCTACGTGGGGAT
TGACTCCATCCTGGAGCAGATGCGCCGGAAGGCCATGAAGCAGGGCTTCGAGTTCAACATCATGGTGGTC
GGGCAGAGCGGCTTGGGTAAATCCACCTTAATCAACACCCTCTTCAAATCCAAAATCAGCCGGAAGTCGG
TGCAGCCCACCTCAGAGGAGCGCATCCCCAAGACCATCGAGATCAAGTCCATCACGCACGATATTGAGGA
GAAAGGCGTCCGGATGAAGCTGACAGTGATTGACACACCAGGGTTCGGGGACCACATCAACAACGAGAAC
TGCTGGCAGCCCATCATGAAGTTCATCAATGACCAGTACGAGAAATACCTGCAGGAGGAGGTCAACATCA
ACCGCAAGAAGCGCATCCCGGACACCCGCGTCCACTGCTGCCTCTACTTCATCCCCGCCACCGGCCACTC
CCTCAGGCCCCTGGACATCGAGTTTATGAAACGCCTGAGCAAGGTGGTCAACATCGTCCCTGTCATCGCC
AAGGCGGACACACTCACCCTGGAGGAGAGGGTCCACTTCAAACAGCGGATCACCGCAGACCTGCTGTCCA
ACGGCATCGACGTGTACCCCCAGAAGGAATTTGATGAGGACTCGGAGGACCGGCTGGTGAACGAGAAGTT
CCGGGAGATGATCCCATTTGCTGTGGTGGGCAGTGACCACGAGTACCAGGTCAACGGCAAGAGGATCCTT
GGGAGGAAGACCAAGTGGGGTACCATCGAAGTTGAAAACACCACACACTGTGAGTTTGCCTACCTGCGGG
ACCTTCTCATCAGGACGCACATGCAGAACATCAAGGACATCACCAGCAGCATCCACTTCGAGGCGTACCG
TGTGAAGCGCCTCAACGAGGGCAGCAGCGCCATGGCCAACGGCGTGGAGGAGAAGGAGCCAGAAGCCCCA
GAGATGATCGATGGTGGCGGTGGCTCTGGAGGTGGTGGGTCCTCCGGAATGGGCGACCTGCCCGACGACC
ACTACCTGTCCACCCAGACCATCCTGAGCAAGGACCTGAACTAAGCTAGCTAATAGTTCCGCCCCTCTCC
CTCCCCCCTAACGTTACTGGCCGAAGCCGCTTGGAATAAGGCCGGTGTGCGTTTGTCTATATGTTATTTT
CCACCATATTGCCGTCTTTTGGCAATGTGAGGGCCCGGAAACCTGGCCCTGTCTTCTTGACGAGCATTCC
TAGGGGTCTTTCCCCTCTCGCCAAAGGAATGCAAGGTCTGTTGAATGTCGTGAAGGAAGCAGTTCCTCTG
GAAGCTTCTTGAAGACAAACAACGTCTGTAGCGACCCTTTGCAGGCAGCGGAACCCCCCACCTGGCGACA
GGTGCCTCTGCGGCCAAAAGCCACGTGTATAAGATACACCTGCAAAGGCGGCACAACCCCAGTGCCACGT
TGTGAGTTGGATAGTTGTGGAAAGAGTCAAATGGCTCTCCTCAAGCGTATTCAACAAGGGGCTGAAGGAT
GCCCAGAAGGTACCCCATTGTATGGGATCTGATCTGGGGCCTCGGTGCACATGCTTTACATGTGTTTAGT
CGAGGTTAAAAAAACGTCTAGGCCCCCCGAACCACGGGGACGTGGTTTTCCTTTGAAAAACACGATGCAA
GCATGAGCGAGCTGATTAAGGAGAACATGCACATGAAGCTGTACATGGAGGGCACCGTGGACAACCATCA
CTTCAAGTGCACATCCGAGGGCGAAGGCAAGCCCTACGAGGGCACCCAGACCATGAGAATCAAGGTGGTC
GAGGGCGGCCCTCTCCCCTTCGCCTTCGACATCCTGGCTACTAGCTTCCTCTACGGCAGCAAGACCTTCA
TCAACCACACCCAGGGCATCCCCGACTTCTTCAAGCAGTCCTTCCCTGAGGGCTTCACATGGGAGAGAGT
CACCACATACGAAGACGGGGGCGTGCTGACCGCTACCCAGGACACCAGCCTCCAGGACGGCTGCCTCATC
TACAACGTCAAGATCAGAGGGGTGAACTTCACATCCAACGGCCCTGTGATGCAGAAGAAAACACTCGGCT
GGGAGGCCTTCACCGAGACGCTGTACCCCGCTGACGGCGGCCTGGAAGGCAGAAACGACATGGCCCTGAA
GCTCGTGGGCGGGAGCCATCTGATCGCAAACATCAAGACCACATATAGATCCAAGAAACCCGCTAAGAAC
CTCAAGATGCCTGGCGTCTACTATGTGGACTACAGACTGGAAAGAATCAAGGAGGCCAACAACGAGACCT
ACGTCGAGCAGCACGAGGTGGCAGTGGCCAGATACTGCGACCTCCCTAGCAAACTGGGGCACAAGCTTAA
TTAAGGATCCAGCGGCCGCTCGAGACCTAGAAAAACATGGAGCAATCACAAGTAGCAATACAGCAGCTAC
CAATGCTGATTGTGCCTGGCTAGAAGCACAAGAGGAGGAGGAGGTGGGTTTTCCAGTCACACCTCAGGTA
CCTTTAAGACCAATGACTTACAAGGCAGCTGTAGATCTTAGCCACTTTTTAAAAGAAAAGGGGGGACTGG
AAGGGCTAATTCACTCCCAACGAAGACAAAATCGTCGAGAGATGCTGCATATAAGCAGCTGCTTTTTGCT
TGTACTGGGTCTCTCTGGTTAGACCAGATCTGAGCCTGGGAGCTCTCTGGCTAACTAGGGAACCCACTGC
TTAAGCCTCAATAAAGCTTGCCTTGAGTGCTTCAAGTAGTGTGTGCCCGTCTGTTGTGTGACTCTGGTAA
CTAGAGATCCCTCAGACCCTTTTAGTCAGTGTGGAAAATCTCTAGCAGTAGTAGTTCATGTCATCTTATT
ATTCAGTATTTATAACTTGCAAAGAAATGAATATCAGAGAGTGAGAGGCCTTGACATTATAATAGATTTA
GCAGGAATTGAACTAGGAGTGGAGCACACAGGCAAAGCTGCAGAAGTACTTGGAAGAAGCCACCAGAGAT
ACTCACGATTCTGCACATACCTGGCTAATCCCAGATCCTAAGGATTACATTAAGTTTACTAACATTTATA
TAATGATTTATAGTTTAAAGTATAAACTTATCTAATTTACTATTCTGACAGATATTAATTAATCCTCAAA
TATCATAAGAGATGATTACTATTATCCCCATTTAACACAAGAGGAAACTGAGAGGGAAAGATGTTGAAGT
AATTTTCCCACAATTACAGCATCCGTTAGTTACGACTCTATGATCTTCTGACACAAATTCCATTTACTCC
TCACCCTATGACTCAGTCGAATATATCAAAGTTATGGACATTATGCTAAGTAACAAATTACCCTTTTATA
TAGTAAATACTGAGTAGATTGAGAGAAGAAATTGTTTGCAAACCTGAATAGCTTCAAGAAGAAGAGAAGT
GAGGATAAGAATAACAGTTGTCATTTAACAAGTTTTAACAAGTAACTTGGTTAGAAAGGGATTCAAATGC
ATAAAGCAAGGGATAAATTTTTCTGGCAACAAGACTATACAATATAACCTTAAATATGACTTCAAATAAT
TGTTGGAACTTGATAAAACTAATTAAATATTATTGAAGATTATCAATATTATAAATGTAATTTACTTTTA
AAAAGGGAACATAGAAATGTGTATCATTAGAGTAGAAAACAATCCTTATTATCACAATTTGTCAAAACAA
GTTTGTTATTAACACAAGTAGAATACTGCATTCAATTAAGTTGACTGCAGATTTTGTGTTTTGTTAAAAT
TAGAAAGAGATAACAACAATTTGAATTATTGAAAGTAACATGTAAATAGTTCTACATACGTTCTTTTGAC
ATCTTGTTCAATCATTGATCGAAGTTCTTTATCTTGGAAGAATTTGTTCCAAAGACTCTGAAATAAGGAA
AACAATCTATTATATAGTCTCACACCTTTGTTTTACTTTTAGTGATTTCAATTTAATAATGTAAATGGTT
AAAATTTATTCTTCTCTGAGATCATTTCACATTGCAGATAGAAAACCTGAGACTGGGGTAATTTTTATTA
AAATCTAATTTAATCTCAGAAACACATCTTTATTCTAACATCAATTTTTCCAGTTTGATATTATCATATA
AAGTCAGCCTTCCTCATCTGCAGGTTCCACAACAAAAATCCAACCAACTGTGGATCAAAAATATTGGGAA
AAAATTAAAAATAGCAATACAACAATAAAAAAATACAAATCAGAAAAACAGCACAGTATAACAACTTTAT
TTAGCATTTACAATCTATTAGGTATTATAAGTAATCTAGCCAGATCCTCTACGCCGGACGCATCGTGGCC
GGCATCACCGGCGCCACAGGTGCGGTTGCTGGCGCCTATATCGCCGACATCACCGATGGGGAAGATCGGG
CTCGCCACTTCGGGCTCATGAGCGCTTGTTTCGGCGTGGGTATGGTGGCAGGCCCCGTGGCCGGGGGACT
GTTGGGCGCCATCTCCTTGCATGCACCATTCCTTGCGGCGGCGGTGCTCAACGGCCTCAACCTACTACTG
GGCTGCTTCCTAATGCAGGAGTCGCATAAGGGAGAGCGTCGAATGGTGCACTCTCAGTACAATCTGCTCT
GATGCCGCATAGTTAAGCCAGCCCCGACACCCGCCAACACCCGCTGACGCGCCCTGACGGGCTTGTCTGC
TCCCGGCATCCGCTTACAGACAAGCTGTGACCGTCTCCGGGAGCTGCATGTGTCAGAGGTTTTCACCGTC
ATCACCGAAACGCGCGAGACGAAAGGGCCTCGTGATACGCCTATTTTTATAGGTTAATGTCATGATAATA
ATGGTTTCTTAGACGTCAGGTGGCACTTTTCGGGGAAATGTGCGCGGAACCCCTATTTGTTTATTTTTCT
AAATACATTCAAATATGTATCCGCTCATGAGACAATAACCCTGATAAATGCTTCAATAATATTGAAAAAG
GAAGAGTATGAGTATTCAACATTTCCGTGTCGCCCTTATTCCCTTTTTTGCGGCATTTTGCCTTCCTGTT
TTTGCTCACCCAGAAACGCTGGTGAAAGTAAAAGATGCTGAAGATCAGTTGGGTGCACGAGTGGGTTACA
TCGAACTGGATCTCAACAGCGGTAAGATCCTTGAGAGTTTTCGCCCCGAAGAACGTTTTCCAATGATGAG
CACTTTTAAAGTTCTGCTATGTGGCGCGGTATTATCCCGTATTGACGCCGGGCAAGAGCAACTCGGTCGC
CGCATACACTATTCTCAGAATGACTTGGTTGAGTACTCACCAGTCACAGAAAAGCATCTTACGGATGGCA
TGACAGTAAGAGAATTATGCAGTGCTGCCATAACCATGAGTGATAACACTGCGGCCAACTTACTTCTGAC
AACGATCGGAGGACCGAAGGAGCTAACCGCTTTTTTGCACAACATGGGGGATCATGTAACTCGCCTTGAT
CGTTGGGAACCGGAGCTGAATGAAGCCATACCAAACGACGAGCGTGACACCACGATGCCTGTAGCAATGG
CAACAACGTTGCGCAAACTATTAACTGGCGAACTACTTACTCTAGCTTCCCGGCAACAATTAATAGACTG
GATGGAGGCGGATAAAGTTGCAGGACCACTTCTGCGCTCGGCCCTTCCGGCTGGCTGGTTTATTGCTGAT
AAATCTGGAGCCGGTGAGCGTGGGTCTCGCGGTATCATTGCAGCACTGGGGCCAGATGGTAAGCCCTCCC
GTATCGTAGTTATCTACACGACGGGGAGTCAGGCAACTATGGATGAACGAAATAGACAGATCGCTGAGAT
AGGTGCCTCACTGATTAAGCATTGGTAACTGTCAGACCAAGTTTACTCATATATACTTTAGATTGATTTA
AAACTTCATTTTTAATTTAAAAGGATCTAGGTGAAGATCCTTTTTGATAATCTCATGACCAAAATCCCTT
AACGTGAGTTTTCGTTCCACTGAGCGTCAGACCCCGTAGAAAAGATCAAAGGATCTTCTTGAGATCCTTT
TTTTCTGCGCGTAATCTGCTGCTTGCAAACAAAAAAACCACCGCTACCAGCGGTGGTTTGTTTGCCGGAT
CAAGAGCTACCAACTCTTTTTCCGAAGGTAACTGGCTTCAGCAGAGCGCAGATACCAAATACTGTTCTTC
TAGTGTAGCCGTAGTTAGGCCACCACTTCAAGAACTCTGTAGCACCGCCTACATACCTCGCTCTGCTAAT
CCTGTTACCAGTGGCTGCTGCCAGTGGCGATAAGTCGTGTCTTACCGGGTTGGACTCAAGACGATAGTTA
CCGGATAAGGCGCAGCGGTCGGGCTGAACGGGGGGTTCGTGCACACAGCCCAGCTTGGAGCGAACGACCT
ACACCGAACTGAGATACCTACAGCGTGAGCTATGAGAAAGCGCCACGCTTCCCGAAGGGAGAAAGGCGGA
CAGGTATCCGGTAAGCGGCAGGGTCGGAACAGGAGAGCGCACGAGGGAGCTTCCAGGGGGAAACGCCTGG
TATCTTTATAGTCCTGTCGGGTTTCGCCACCTCTGACTTGAGCGTCGATTTTTGTGATGCTCGTCAGGGG
GGCGGAGCCTATGGAAAAACGCCAGCAACGCGGCCTTTTTACGGTTCCTGGCCTTTTGCTGGCCTTTTGC
TCACATGTTCTTTCCTGCGTTATCCCCTGATTCTGTGGATAACCGTATTACCGCCTTTGAGTGAGCTGAT
ACCGCTCGCCGCAGCCGAACGACCGAGCGCAGCGAGTCAGTGAGCGAGGAAGCGGAAGAGCGCCCAATAC
GCAAACCGCCTCTCCCCGCGCGTTGGCCGATTCATTAATGCAGCTGTGGAATGTGTGTCAGTTAGGGTGT
GGAAAGTCCCCAGGCTCCCCAGCAGGCAGAAGTATGCAAAGCATGCATCTCAATTAGTCAGCAACCAGGT
GTGGAAAGTCCCCAGGCTCCCCAGCAGGCAGAAGTATGCAAAGCATGCATCTCAATTAGTCAGCAACCAT
AGTCCCGCCCCTAACTCCGCCCATCCCGCCCCTAACTCCGCCCAGTTCCGCCCATTCTCCGCCCCATGGC
TGACTAATTTTTTTTATTTATGCAGAGGCCGAGGCCGCCTCGGCCTCTGAGCTATTCCAGAAGTAGTGAG
GAGGCTTTTTTGGAGGCCTAGGCTTTTGCAAAAAGCTTGGACACAAGACAGGCTTGCGAGATATGTTTGA
GAATACCACTTTATCCCGCGTCAGGGAGAGGCAGTGCGTAAAAAGACGCGGACTCATGTGAAATACTGGT
TTTTAGTGCGCCAGATCTCTATAATCTCGCGCAACCTATTTTCCCCTCGAACACTTTTTAAGCCGTAGAT
AAACAGGCTGGGACACTTCACATGAGCGAAAAATACATCGTCACCTGGGACATGTTGCAGATCCATGCAC
GTAAACTCGCAAGCCGACTGATGCCTTCTGAACAATGGAAAGGCATTATTGCCGTAAGCCGTGGCGGTCT
GTACCGGGTGCGTTACTGGCGCGTGAACTGGGTATTCGTCATGTCGATACCGTTTGTATTTCCAGCTACG
ATCACGACAACCAGCGCGAGCTTAAAGTGCTGAAACGCGCAGAAGGCGATGGCGAAGGCTTCATCGTTAT
TGATGACCTGGTGGATACCGGTGGTACTGCGGTTGCGATTCGTGAAATGTATCCAAAAGCGCACTTTGTC
ACCATCTTCGCAAAACCGGCTGGTCGTCCGCTGGTTGATGACTATGTTGTTGATATCCCGCAAGATACCT
GGATTGAACAGCCGTGGGATATGGGCGTCGTATTCGTCCCGCCAATCTCCGGTCGCTAATCTTTTCAACG
CCTGGCACTGCCGGGCGTTGTTCTTTTTAACTTCAGGCGGGTTACAATAGTTTCCAGTAAGTATTCTGGA
GGCTGCATCCATGACACAGGCAAACCTGAGCGAAACCCTGTTCAAACCCCGCTTTAAACATCCTGAAACC
TCGACGCTAGTCCGCCGCTTTAATCACGGCGCACAACCGCCTGTGCAGTCGGCCCTTGATGGTAAAACCA
TCCCTCACTGGTATCGCATGATTAACCGTCTGATGTGGATCTGGCGCGGCATTGACCCACGCGAAATCCT
CGACGTCCAGGCACGTATTGTGATGAGCGATGCCGAACGTACCGACGATGATTTATACGATACGGTGATT
GGCTACCGTGGCGGCAACTGGATTTATGAGTGGGCCCCGGATCTTTGTGAAGGAACCTTACTTCTGTGGT
GTGACATAATTGGACAAACTACCTACAGAGATTTAAAGCTCTAAGGTAAATATAAAATTTTTAAGTGTAT
AATGTGTTAAACTACTGATTCTAATTGTTTGTGTATTTTAGATTCCAACCTATGGAACTGATGAATGGGA
GCAGTGGTGGAATGCCTTTAATGAGGAAAACCTGTTTTGCTCAGAAGAAATGCCATCTAGTGATGATGAG
GCTACTGCTGACTCTCAACATTCTACTCCTCCAAAAAAGAAGAGAAAGGTAGAAGACCCCAAGGACTTTC
CTTCAGAATTGCTAAGTTTTTTGAGTCATGCTGTGTTTAGTAATAGAACTCTTGCTTGCTTTGCTATTTA
CACCACAAAGGAAAAAGCTGCACTGCTATACAAGAAAATTATGGAAAAATATTCTGTAACCTTTATAAGT
AGGCATAACAGTTATAATCATAACATACTGTTTTTTCTTACTCCACACAGGCATAGAGTGTCTGCTATTA
ATAACTATGCTCAAAAATTGTGTACCTTTAGCTTTTTAATTTGTAAAGGGGTTAATAAGGAATATTTGAT
GTATAGTGCCTTGACTAGAGATCATAATCAGCCATACCACATTTGTAGAGGTTTTACTTGCTTTAAAAAA
CCTCCCACACCTCCCCCTGAACCTGAAACATAAAATGAATGCAATTGTTGTTGTTAACTTGTTTATTGCA
GCTTATAATGGTTACAAATAAAGCAATAGCATCACAAATTTCACAAATAAAGCATTTTTTTCACTGCATT
CTAGTTGTGGTTTGTCCAAACTCATCAATGTATCTTATCATGTCTGGATCAACTGGATAACTCAAGCTAA
CCAAAATCATCCCAAACTTCCCACCCCATACCCTATTACCACTGCCAATTACCTGTGGTTTCATTTACTC
TAAACCTGTGATTCCTCTGAATTATTTTCATTTTAAAGAAATTGTATTTGTTAAATATGTACTACAAACT
TAGTAGTTGGAAGGGCTAATTCACTCCCAAAGAAGACAAGATATCCTTGATCTGTGGATCTACCACACAC
AAGGCTACTTCCCTGATTAGCAGAACTACACACCAGGGCCAGGGGTCAGATATCCACTGACCTTTGGATG
GTGCTACAAGCTAGTACCAGTTGAGCCAGATAAGGTAGAAGAGGCCAATAAAGGAGAGAACACCAGCTTG
TTACACCCTGTGAGCCTGCATGGGATGGATGACCCGGAGAGAGAAGTGTTAGAGTGGAGGTTTGACAGCC
GCCTAGCATTTCATCACGTGGCCCGAGAGCTGCATCCGGAGTACTTCAAGAACTGCTGATATCGAGCTTG
CTACAAGGGACTTTCCGCTGGGGACTTTCCAGGGAGGCGTGGCCTGGGCGGGACTGGGGAGTGGCGAGCC
CTCAGATCCTGCATATAAGCAGCTGCTTTTTGCCTGTACTGGGTCTCTCTGGTTAGACCAGATCTGAGCC
TGGGAGCTCTCTGGCTAACTAGGGAACCCACTGCTTAAGCCTCAATAAAGCTTGCCTTGAGTGCTTCAAG
TAGTGTGTGCCCGTCTGTTGTGTGACTCTGGTAACTAGAGATCCCTCAGACCCTTTTAGTCAGTGTGGAA
AATCTCTAGCAGTGGCGCCCGAACAGGGACTTGAAAGCGAAAGGGAAACCAGAGGAGCTCTCTCGACGCA
GGACTCGGCTTGCTGAAGCGCGCACGGCAAGAGGCGAGGGGCGGCGACTGGTGAGTACGCCAAAAATTTT
GACTAGCGGAGGCTAGAAGGAGAGAGATGGGTGCGAGAGCGTCAGTATTAAGCGGGGGAGAATTAGATCG
CGATGGGAAAAAATTCGGTTAAGGCCAGGGGGAAAGAAAAAATATAAATTAAAACATATAGTATGGGCAA
GCAGGGAGCTAGAACGATTCGCAGTTAATCCTGGCCTGTTAGAAACATCAGAAGGCTGTAGACAAATACT
GGGACAGCTACAACCATCCCTTCAGACAGGATCAGAAGAACTTAGATCATTATATAATACAGTAGCAACC
CTCTATTGTGTGCATCAAAGGATAGAGATAAAAGACACCAAGGAAGCTTTAGACAAGATAGAGGAAGAGC
AAAACAAAAGTAAGACCACCGCACAGCAAGCGGCCGCTGATCTTCAGACCTGGAGGAGGAGATATGAGGG
ACAATTGGAGAAGTGAATTATATAAATATAAAGTAGTAAAAATTGAACCATTAGGAGTAGCACCCACCAA
GGCAAAGAGAAGAGTGGTGCAGAGAGAAAAAAGAGCAGTGGGAATAGGAGCTTTGTTCCTTGGGTTCTTG
GGAGCAGCAGGAAGCACTATGGGCGCAGCGTCAATGACGCTGACGGTACAGGCCAGACAATTATTGTCTG
GTATAGTGCAGCAGCAGAACAATTTGCTGAGGGCTATTGAGGCGCAACAGCATCTGTTGCAACTCACAGT
CTGGGGCATCAAGCAGCTCCAGGCAAGAATCCTGGCTGTGGAAAGATACCTAAAGGATCAACAGCTCCTG
GGGATTTGGGGTTGCTCTGGAAAACTCATTTGCACCACTGCTGTGCCTTGGAATGCTAGTTGGAGTAATA
AATCTCTGGAACAGATTTGGAATCACACGACCTGGATGGAGTGGGACAGAGAAATTAACAATTACACAAG
CTTAATACACTCCTTAATTGAAGAATCGCAAAACCAGCAAGAAAAGAATGAACAAGAATTATTGGAATTA
GATAAATGGGCAAGTTTGTGGAATTGGTTTAACATAACAAATTGGCTGTGGTATATAAAATTATTCATAA
TGATAGTAGGAGGCTTGGTAGGTTTAAGAATAGTTTTTGCTGTACTTTCTATAGTGAATAGAGTTAGGCA
GGGATATTCACCATTATCGTTTCAGACCCACCTCCCAACCCCGAGGGGACCCGACAGGCCCGAAGGAATA
GAAGAAGAAGGTGGAGAGAGAGACAGAGACAGATCCATTCGATTAGTGAACGGATCTCGACGGTATCGCC
GAATTCACAAATGGCAGTATTCATCCACAATTTTAAAAGAAAAGGGGGGATTGGGGGGTACAGTGCAGGG
GAAAGAATAGTAGACATAATAGCAACAGACATACAAACTAAAGAATTACAAAAACAAATTACAAAAATTC
AAAATTTTCGGGTTTATTACAGGGACAGCAGAGATCCACT
Features (pLannotate 1.2.2; 36 found; start..end, strand, type, name):
     22..103     -  polyA_signal   SV40 poly(A) signal: SV40 polyadenylation signal
    126..209     -  CDS            large T antigen (fragment): large T antigen from SV40 (simian virus 40)
    229..282     -  CDS            CyPet (fragment): cyan fluorescent protein optimized for FRET with YPet (Nguyen and Daugherty, 2005) mammalian codon-optimized
    325..2082    -  CDS            SEPTIN9: SEPT9_HUMAN - Also known as KIAA0991, MSF, SEPT9. Experimental evidence at protein level: Swiss-Prot protein existence level 1. Filament-forming cytoskeletal GTPase (By similarity). May play a role in cytokinesis (Potential). May play a role in the internalization of 2 intracellular microbial pathogens, Listeria monocytogenes and Shigella flexneri. From Homo sapiens (Human).
   2105..2492    +  promoter       bidirectional TRE promoter: Tet-responsive bidirectional promoter PTight-BI, consisting of seven tet operator sequences flanked on each side by the minimal CMV promoter
   2519..4276    +  CDS            SEPTIN9: SEPT9_HUMAN - Also known as KIAA0991, MSF, SEPT9. Experimental evidence at protein level: Swiss-Prot protein existence level 1. Filament-forming cytoskeletal GTPase (By similarity). May play a role in cytokinesis (Potential). May play a role in the internalization of 2 intracellular microbial pathogens, Listeria monocytogenes and Shigella flexneri. From Homo sapiens (Human).
   4328..4381    +  CDS            Superfolder GFP (fragment): Superfolder GFP is a basic (constitutively fluorescent) green fluorescent protein published in 2005, derived from Aequorea victoria. It is reported to be a very rapidly-maturing weak dimer.
   4407..4967    +  misc_feature   IRES: internal ribosome entry site (IRES) of the encephalomyocarditis virus (EMCV)
   4973..5674    +  CDS            TagBFP: monomeric blue fluorescent protein mammalian codon-optimized
   5676..5876    +  CDS            nef (fragment): NEF_HV1Z2 - Experimental evidence at protein level: Swiss-Prot protein existence level 1. Extracellular Nef protein targets CD4(+) T-lymphocytes for apoptosis by interacting with CXCR4 surface receptors. From Human immunodeficiency virus type 1 group M subtype D (isolate Z2/CDC-Z34) (HIV-1).
   5878..5909    +  LTR            3' LTR (ΔU3) (fragment): self-inactivating 3' long terminal repeat (LTR) from HIV-1
   5957..6137    +  LTR            5' LTR (truncated): truncated 5' long terminal repeat (LTR) from HIV-1
   7099..7197    -  CDS            TBC1D5 (fragment): TBCD5_HUMAN - Also known as KIAA0210. Experimental evidence at protein level: Swiss-Prot protein existence level 1. May act as a GTPase-activating protein (GAP) for Rab family protein(s). May act as a GAP for RAB7A. Can displace RAB7A and retromer CSC subcomplex from the endosomal membrane to the cytosol; at least retromer displacement seems to require its catalytic activity (PubMed:19531583, PubMed:20923837). Required for retrograde transport of cargo proteins from endosomes to the trans-Golgi network (TGN); the function seems to require its catalytic activity. Involved in regulation of autop
   7603..7882    +  CDS            TcR (fragment): tetracycline efflux protein; tet; confers resistance to tetracycline
   7883..7931    -  misc_feature   bom (fragment): basis of mobility region from pBR322
   8033..8068    -  CDS            rop (fragment): Rop protein, which maintains plasmids at low copy number; rop
   8163..8267    +  promoter       AmpR promoter: bla
   8268..9128    +  CDS            AmpR: β-lactamase; bla; confers resistance to ampicillin, carbenicillin, and related antibiotics
   9299..9887    +  rep_origin     ori: high-copy-number ColE1/pMB1/pBR322/pUC origin of replication
  10070..10126   +  CDS            lacI (fragment): lac repressor; lacI; The lac repressor binds to the lac operator to inhibit transcription in E. coli. This inhibition can be relieved by adding lactose or isopropyl-β-D-thiogalactopyranoside (IPTG).
  10133..10462   +  promoter       SV40 promoter: SV40 enhancer and early promoter
  10662..10781   +  CDS            gpt (fragment): XGPT_ECOLI - Also known as gpp, gxu. Experimental evidence at protein level: Swiss-Prot protein existence level 1. Purine salvage pathway enzyme that catalyzes the transfer of the ribosyl-5-phosphate group from 5-phospho-alpha-D-ribose 1- diphosphate (PRPP) to the N9 position of the 6-oxopurines guanine and xanthine to form the corresponding ribonucleotides GMP (guanosine 5'- monophosphate) and XMP (xanthosine 5'-monophosphate), with the release of PPi. To a lesser extent, also acts on hypoxanthine (PubMed:9100006, PubMed:3886014). Does not ribophosphorylate adenine (PubMed:3886014). From Esch
  10781..11116   +  CDS            gpt (fragment): XGPT_ECOLI - Also known as gpp, gxu. Experimental evidence at protein level: Swiss-Prot protein existence level 1. Purine salvage pathway enzyme that catalyzes the transfer of the ribosyl-5-phosphate group from 5-phospho-alpha-D-ribose 1- diphosphate (PRPP) to the N9 position of the 6-oxopurines guanine and xanthine to form the corresponding ribonucleotides GMP (guanosine 5'- monophosphate) and XMP (xanthosine 5'-monophosphate), with the release of PPi. To a lesser extent, also acts on hypoxanthine (PubMed:9100006, PubMed:3886014). Does not ribophosphorylate adenine (PubMed:3886014). From Esch
  11211..11516   +  CDS            frsA (fragment): FRSA_ECOLI - Also known as yafA. Experimental evidence at protein level: Swiss-Prot protein existence level 1. Catalyzes the hydrolysis of esters (PubMed:15808744). Displays esterase activity toward pNP-butyrate (PubMed:15808744). May stimulate mixed-acid fermentation by acting as a fermentation/respiration switch that down-regulates respiration and up- regulates fermentation rates (PubMed:15169777). From Escherichia coli (strain K12).
  11520..11594   +  CDS            small t antigen (fragment): SV40 (simian virus 40) small t antigen
  11596..11661   +  intron         small t intron: SV40 (simian virus 40) small t antigen intron
  11791..11811   +  CDS            SV40 NLS: nuclear localization signal of SV40 (simian virus 40) large T antigen
  12130..12213   +  CDS            large T antigen (fragment): large T antigen from SV40 (simian virus 40)
  12236..12370   +  polyA_signal   SV40 poly(A) signal: SV40 polyadenylation signal
  12537..12866   +  CDS            nef (fragment): NEF_HV1BR - Experimental evidence at protein level: Swiss-Prot protein existence level 1. Extracellular Nef protein targets CD4(+) T-lymphocytes for apoptosis by interacting with CXCR4 surface receptors (PubMed:14990729). From Human immunodeficiency virus type 1 group M subtype B (isolate BRU/LAI) (HIV-1).
  12914..13171   +  LTR            5' LTR (truncated): truncated 5' long terminal repeat (LTR) from HIV-1
  13218..13343   +  misc_feature   HIV-1 Ψ: packaging signal of human immunodeficiency virus type 1
  13327..13690   +  CDS            HIV-1 gag (fragment): gag protein from human immunodeficiency virus 1; gag
  13836..14069   +  misc_feature   RRE: The Rev response element (RRE) of HIV-1 allows for Rev-dependent mRNA export from the nucleus to the cytoplasm.
  14446..14546   +  CDS            Rev (fragment): human immunodeficiency virus 1 (HIV-1) Rev protein; rev; enhances nuclear export of unspliced and incompletely spliced viral mRNAs
  14591..14708   +  misc_feature   cPPT/CTS: central polypurine tract and central termination sequence of HIV-1
