[The description below was written by a language model from this plasmid's Addgene catalogue record and pLannotate feature annotations shown in this document.]
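Description:
pTRIP TRE BI_SEPT9_i1-14-GFP11_SEPT9_i1-14-GFP10 is a 14.7 kb HIV-1-based lentiviral transfer plasmid built on the pTRIP TRE BI backbone for doxycycline/tetracycline-system-regulated co-expression of two tagged copies of human septin 9 isoform 1 in mammalian cells. It is maintained in E. coli through a high-copy ColE1/pUC-type origin and an ampicillin resistance gene. The annotation also picks up pBR322 remnants and an SV40 promoter–gpt–SV40 small t intron/poly(A) block outside the viral region, apparently inherited from the parental proviral plasmid. The lentiviral elements comprise a 5' LTR, the Ψ packaging signal with a gag fragment, the RRE for Rev-dependent export, the cPPT/CTS and a self-inactivating ΔU3 3' LTR, so the cassette can be packaged when helper functions are supplied in trans, or the plasmid can simply be transfected.

The payload is centred on a bidirectional TRE promoter, seven tet operators flanked on each side by a minimal CMV promoter, which requires a tet transactivator that is not annotated on this plasmid. In one direction it drives SEPTIN9 with a C-terminal GFP11 tag, in the other SEPTIN9 with a C-terminal GFP10 tag. These tags appear in the feature table only as short fluorescent-protein fragments (labelled CyPet and Superfolder GFP), and the table alone does not show which is which. The forward unit continues into an EMCV IRES and TagBFP, a blue reporter marking expressing cells, while the reverse unit ends in an SV40 poly(A) signal. GFP10 and GFP11 are the two small β-strands of the tripartite split-GFP system, which yield green fluorescence only when brought close together in the presence of the separately supplied GFP1-9 fragment. The construct therefore serves to probe SEPT9–SEPT9 proximity in cells, consistent with the associated study of septin octamer and filament organisation.
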