Addgene plasmid #180351: pTRIP TRE BI_SEPT9_i1-14-GFP11_SEPT9_i1-14-GFP10
Purpose: mammalian co-expression of human SEPT9_i1 fused to GFP10 and of human SEPT9_i1 fused to GFP11
Depositing lab: Manos Mavrakis. Publication: Human septins organize as octamer-based filaments and mediate actin-membrane anchoring in cells. Martins CS, Taveneau C, Castro-Linares G, Baibakov M, Buzhinsky N, Eroles M, Milanovic V, Omi S, Pedelacq JD, Iv F, Bouillard L, Llewellyn A, Gomes M, Belhabib M, Kuzmic M, Verdier-Pinard P, Lee S, Badache A, Kumar S, Chandre C, Brasselet S, Rico F, Rossier O, Koenderink GH, Wenger J, Cabantous S, Mavrakis M. J Cell Biol. 2023 Mar 6;222(3):e202203016. doi: 10.1083/jcb.202203016. Epub 2022 Dec 23. PubMed 36562751.
Backbone
  Vector backbone: pTRIP TRE BI
  Vector type: Mammalian Expression, Lentiviral
Growth in bacteria
  Bacterial resistance: Ampicillin, 100 μg/mL
  Growth temperature: 37°C
  Growth strain: NEB Stable
  Copy number: High Copy
Gene/Insert 1
  Gene/Insert name: SEPTIN9_v1 (alt name: SEPT9_v1)
  Species: H. sapiens (human)
  Entrez Gene: SEPTIN9 (a.k.a. AF17q25, MSF, MSF1, NAPB, PNUTL4, SEPT9, SINT1, SeptD1)
  Promoter: bidirectional TRE
  Tag / fusion protein: GFP11 (C terminal on insert)
  Cloning method: Restriction Enzyme; 5′ cloning site NdeI (not destroyed); 3′ cloning site XbaI (not destroyed)
  Sequencing primers: 5′ n/a
Gene/Insert 2
  Gene/Insert name: SEPTIN9_v1 (alt name: SEPT9_v1)
  Species: H. sapiens (human)
  Entrez Gene: SEPTIN9 (a.k.a. AF17q25, MSF, MSF1, NAPB, PNUTL4, SEPT9, SINT1, SeptD1)
  Promoter: bidirectional TRE
  Tag / fusion protein: GFP10 (C terminal on insert)
  Cloning method: Restriction Enzyme; 5′ cloning site SacII (not destroyed); 3′ cloning site NheI (not destroyed)
  Sequencing primers: 5′ n/a
Gene/Insert 3
  Gene/Insert name: IRES-TagBFP
Terms and licenses: Academic/Nonprofit Terms; Industry Terms: Not Available to Industry
Depositor comments: Please visit https://doi.org/10.1101/2022.02.23.481653 for bioRxiv preprint.
How to cite: pTRIP TRE BI_SEPT9_i1-14-GFP11_SEPT9_i1-14-GFP10 was a gift from Manos Mavrakis (Addgene plasmid # 180351 ; http://n2t.net/addgene:180351 ; RRID:Addgene_180351)
